LOCUS       Exported 6869 bp ds-DNA circular SYN 12-MAY-2021
DEFINITION  Zebrafish Tol1 construct for UAS-mediated expression of the
            optogenetic opsin GtACR2 fused to the red fluorescent protein
            tdTomato.
ACCESSION   .
VERSION     .
KEYWORDS    pTol1-UAS:GtACR2-tdTomato
SOURCE      synthetic DNA construct
  ORGANISM  synthetic DNA construct
REFERENCE   1 (bases 1 to 6869)
  AUTHORS   Antinucci P, Dumitrescu A, Deleuze C, Morley HJ, Leung K, Hagley T,
            Kubo F, Baier H, Bianco IH, Wyart C
  TITLE     A calibrated optogenetic toolbox of stable zebrafish opsin lines.
  JOURNAL   Elife. 2020 Mar 27;9. pii: 54937. doi: 10.7554/eLife.54937.
  PUBMED    32216873
REFERENCE   2 (bases 1 to 6869)
  AUTHORS   .
  TITLE     Direct Submission
  JOURNAL   Exported May 12, 2021 from SnapGene Server 1.1.58
            http://www.snapgene.com
FEATURES             Location/Qualifiers
     source          1..6869
                     /organism="synthetic DNA construct"
                     /mol_type="other DNA"
     protein_bind    106..127
                     /label=CAP binding site
                     /bound_moiety="E. coli catabolite activator protein"
                     /note="CAP binding activates transcription in the presence
                     of cAMP."
     promoter        142..172
                     /label=lac promoter
                     /note="promoter for the E. coli lac operon"
     protein_bind    180..196
                     /label=lac operator
                     /bound_moiety="lac repressor encoded by lacI"
                     /note="The lac repressor binds to the lac operator to
                     inhibit transcription in E. coli. This inhibition can be
                     relieved by adding lactose or
                     isopropyl-beta-D-thiogalactopyranoside (IPTG)."
     primer_bind     185..207
                     /label=M13/pUC Reverse
                     /note="In lacZ gene"
     primer_bind     204..220
                     /label=M13 rev
                     /note="common sequencing primer, one of multiple similar
                     variants"
     primer_bind     204..220
                     /label=M13 Reverse
                     /note="In lacZ gene. Also called M13-rev"
     regulatory      1558..1567
                     /regulatory_class="other"
                     /note="vertebrate consensus sequence for strong initiation
                     of translation (Kozak, 1987)"
     primer_bind     complement(4473..4490)
                     /label=M13 Forward
                     /note="In lacZ gene. Also called M13-F20 or M13 (-21)
                     Forward"
     primer_bind     complement(4473..4489)
                     /label=M13 fwd
                     /note="common sequencing primer, one of multiple similar
                     variants"
     primer_bind     complement(4482..4504)
                     /label=M13/pUC Forward
                     /note="In lacZ gene"
     primer_bind     complement(4698..4717)
                     /label=pRS-marker
                     /note="pRS vectors, use to sequence yeast selectable
                     marker"
     primer_bind     4817..4839
                     /label=pGEX 3'
                     /note="pGEX vectors, reverse primer"
     primer_bind     complement(4877..4895)
                     /label=pBRforEco
                     /note="pBR322 vectors, upsteam of EcoRI site, forward
                     primer"
     promoter        4963..5067
                     /gene="bla"
                     /label=AmpR promoter
     CDS             5068..5928
                     /codon_start=1
                     /gene="bla"
                     /product="beta-lactamase"
                     /label=AmpR
                     /note="confers resistance to ampicillin, carbenicillin, and
                     related antibiotics"
                     /translation="MSIQHFRVALIPFFAAFCLPVFAHPETLVKVKDAEDQLGARVGYI
                     ELDLNSGKILESFRPEERFPMMSTFKVLLCGAVLSRIDAGQEQLGRRIHYSQNDLVEYS
                     PVTEKHLTDGMTVRELCSAAITMSDNTAANLLLTTIGGPKELTAFLHNMGDHVTRLDRW
                     EPELNEAIPNDERDTTMPVAMATTLRKLLTGELLTLASRQQLIDWMEADKVAGPLLRSA
                     LPAGWFIADKSGAGERGSRGIIAALGPDGKPSRIVVIYTTGSQATMDERNRQIAEIGAS
                     LIKHW"
     primer_bind     complement(5286..5305)
                     /label=Amp-R
                     /note="Ampicillin resistance gene, reverse primer"
     rep_origin      6099..6687
                     /direction=RIGHT
                     /label=ori
                     /note="high-copy-number ColE1/pMB1/pBR322/pUC origin of
                     replication"
     primer_bind     6588..6607
                     /label=pBR322ori-F
                     /note="pBR322 origin, forward primer"
     primer_bind     6841..6858
                     /label=L4440
                     /note="L4440 vector, forward primer"
ORIGIN
        1 gcgcccaata cgcaaaccgc ctctccccgc gcgttggccg attcattaat gcagctggca
       61 cgacaggttt cccgactgga aagcgggcag tgagcgcaac gcaattaatg tgagttagct
      121 cactcattag gcaccccagg ctttacactt tatgcttccg gctcgtatgt tgtgtggaat
      181 tgtgagcgga taacaatttc acacaggaaa cagctatgac catgattacg ccaagcttgc
      241 atggtccctt tagccagtag cggttctagg cacgggccgt ccgggcggtg gcctggggcg
      301 gaaaactgaa ggggggcggc accggcggct cagcccttgt aatatattat atgcaccact
      361 attggtttac ttatgtcaca gtttgtaagt ttgtaacagc ctgaacctgg atcagcttag
      421 gcctccaagg cggagtactg tcctccgggc tggcggagta ctgtcctccg gcaaggtcgg
      481 agtactgtcc tccgacacta gaggtcggag tactgtcctc cgacgcaagg cggagtactg
      541 tcctccgggc tgcggagtac tgtcctccgg caaggtcgga gtactgtcct ccgacactag
      601 aggtcggagt actgtcctcc gacgcaaggt cggagtactg tcctccgaca ctagaggtcg
      661 gagtactgtc ctccgacgca aggtcggagt actgtcctcc gacactagag gtcggagtac
      721 tgtcctccga cgcaaggcgg agtactgtcc tccgggctgg cggagtactg tcctccggca
      781 agggtcgact ctagagggta tataatggat cccatcgcgt ctcagcctca ctttgagctc
      841 ctccacacga attcgatact aaggatcctt gtttgtgagt atgatgttaa atataagcaa
      901 tcgacgtttg ttttgtcgtt tgttaaatct agcaatgttt tatttcaatt aaagtgttaa
      961 ccggttcatt taaaggtgta tttctgaatg agctaacgta ttagctttta acgctagccg
     1021 gactgtttgg ttttgaggat caataaacca acgttttttt ctgatttatt ttgctttaaa
     1081 atataaaggt ataattcgtc gtcgagaatt ttgggttttg ttcgagttta gaaatttggc
     1141 ggcgtttttt tgtaccgcga aacagggcgg tggttcggtg agcttctcaa ttcatctgct
     1201 tgacaaacgg ttttcggcaa ctgtaaatgc gctatgatgc ttttattctt ttcagcgtgt
     1261 aactttgtta aatataattg actttccgac tatcgacgtt cgtttcatct ccgtgttatt
     1321 gtttaatggc cattttctgt ggtaaactgt cgccattttg ttttcagtcg tccgtttgtt
     1381 ccgcccttac tcacagctgt gtcagcatta gtgatgactg ttctcacctg gcctgtttgc
     1441 tttcattatt gatgaagagc tttctagaga attctgaagc tcgtctttgt cctgaattca
     1501 tctgtattca tttaaaaaaa aaaattaacc ttaatttttt tttcttctca gcgtaaagcc
     1561 accatggcct cccaggtcgt gtacggcgag tgggccagca cccacacaga gtgctacaac
     1621 atgagcagga tcgacagcac cttcgtgagc ctgctgcagc tggtgtgggc cgtggtgagc
     1681 ggatgccaga ccatcttcat gatcagcagg gcccccaagg tgccctggga gagcgtgtac
     1741 ctgcccttcg tggagtccat cacatacgcc ctggccagca ccggcaatgg cacactgcag
     1801 atgagggacg gcaggttctt tccctggtcc aggatggcca gctggctgtg cacatgcccc
     1861 attatgctgg gccagatctc caacatggct ctggtgaagt acaagagcat ccctctgaac
     1921 cccatcgccc aggccgccag cattatcagg gtggtgatgg gcattaccgc taccatctcc
     1981 cccgccgagt acatgaagtg gctgttcttc ttcttcggcg ctacctgcct ggtcttcgaa
     2041 tacagcgtgg tgttcaccat cttccaggtg ggactgtacg gcttcgagtc cgtgggcacc
     2101 cctctggccc agaaggtggt ggtgaggatc aagatgctga ggctgatctt cttcatcgcc
     2161 tggaccatgt tccccatcgt gtggctgatt tcccccaccg gcgtgtgcgt gatccacgag
     2221 aacgtgagcg ccatcctgta tctgctcgcc gacggcctgt gcaagaacac ctacggcgtg
     2281 atcctgtggt ccaccgcctg gggagtgctc gagggaaagt gggacccggc ttgcctccct
     2341 ggccaggaga agcctgaggc cgacgacccc ttcggactga accacgagaa gaatgccccc
     2401 cccaacgacg aggtcaacat cagaatgttc ggcagggcgg caccggtagt agcagtgagt
     2461 aagggcgagg aagtgatcaa agagttcatg cggtttaagg tgagaatgga aggaagcatg
     2521 aacggccacg agttcgaaat tgagggagaa ggagagggac ggccctacga gggcacccag
     2581 acagccaagc tgaaagtgac aaagggcggg cctctgccat tcgcttggga catcctgagc
     2641 ccacagttta tgtacggctc caaggcctat gtgaaacatc cagctgacat tcccgattat
     2701 aagaaactga gcttccccga ggggtttaag tgggaaagag tgatgaactt cgaggacgga
     2761 ggcctggtga ctgtgaccca ggacagctcc ctgcaggatg ggaccctgat ctacaaggtg
     2821 aaaatgagag ggacaaattt tccccctgat ggacctgtga tgcagaagaa aactatggga
     2881 tgggaggcct ccaccgaaag gctgtatcca cgcgacgggg tgctgaaagg agaaatccac
     2941 caggctctga agctgaaaga tgggggacat tacctggtgg agttcaagac aatctacatg
     3001 gccaagaaac ctgtgcagct gccaggctac tattacgtgg acacaaaact ggatatcact
     3061 tcacacaacg aggactacac tattgtggag cagtatgaac ggagcgaggg gagacaccat
     3121 ctgttcctgg gccatgggac tggaagtacc ggctcagggt ctagtggaac cgcctcaagc
     3181 gaggataaca atatggctgt gatcaaagag ttcatgaggt ttaaggtgcg catggagggc
     3241 agcatgaatg ggcacgaatt tgagattgaa ggagagggcg aagggaggcc ttacgagggc
     3301 acacagactg ccaagctgaa agtgaccaag ggaggaccac tgcctttcgc ttgggatatc
     3361 ctgtctcctc agtttatgta cggaagtaag gcctatgtca agcatcccgc tgacattcct
     3421 gattacaaga aactgtcttt cccagagggc tttaagtggg agagagtgat gaattttgaa
     3481 gatggaggcc tggtgaccgt gacacaggac tcctctctgc aggatggcac tctgatctac
     3541 aaagtcaaaa tgcgcggcac caattttcca cccgatgggc ccgtgatgca gaagaaaaca
     3601 atggggtggg aggccagcac tgaacggctg tatcctagag acggagtgct gaagggcgaa
     3661 atccaccagg ccctgaagct gaaagacggc ggccactacc tggtggagtt caaaaccatc
     3721 tacatggcca agaaaccagt gcagctgccc ggctattact atgtggacac caagctggat
     3781 atcacatccc acaatgaaga ctacaccatt gtggaacagt atgagaggtc tgaaggacgc
     3841 caccatctgt ttctgtacgg catggatgag ctgtataagt aaacatggag atctcgagac
     3901 tagtaattaa gtctcagcca ccgttaactg aacatgtcaa aacctgtgga gactgttgag
     3961 atttgatgtt ctgaaaagat aaagcctata aataaaatgt tgcccaaatt tcctgcctga
     4021 tgtttttctt tgtctttgct acatggcttt gctgctcgga tcggctcact ctgtgtatgc
     4081 cacgttcact ttgtactctc cttctcacgg taggtttatt atttttagat gtgcagttag
     4141 tttctgtgaa ataacacacc acacactgat attgtctgtg cattgacttg gtgagtgcac
     4201 attgtttttg atcttgacat atttatattt gattgatcag gtgaactgtg tgaatctaaa
     4261 gtgctccata cagatgttct gcattgaaaa tattctcatt ttattagtgg aagtgagtgt
     4321 atgccagcgg ccgcggtacc ctgcagtcta gacatttcag ttgacgaaga caaacaaagt
     4381 tctgttgtga ctatgggggg ggggggcgcc tggggatggt ctcgcccggg gagtaattca
     4441 gggtagaacc gccactgcct ttagcgacat tcactggccg tcgttttaca acgtcgtgac
     4501 tgggaaaacc ctggcgttac ccaacttaat cgccttgcag cacatccccc tttcgccagc
     4561 tggcgtaata gcgaagaggc ccgcaccgat cgcccttccc aacagttgcg cagcctgaat
     4621 ggcgaatggc gcctgatgcg gtattttctc cttacgcatc tgtgcggtat ttcacaccgc
     4681 atatggtgca ctctcagtac aatctgctct gatgccgcat agttaagcca gccccgacac
     4741 ccgccaacac ccgctgacgc gccctgacgg gcttgtctgc tcccggcatc cgcttacaga
     4801 caagctgtga ccgtctccgg gagctgcatg tgtcagaggt tttcaccgtc atcaccgaaa
     4861 cgcgcgagac gaaagggcct cgtgatacgc ctatttttat aggttaatgt catgataata
     4921 atggtttctt agacgtcagg tggcactttt cggggaaatg tgcgcggaac ccctatttgt
     4981 ttatttttct aaatacattc aaatatgtat ccgctcatga gacaataacc ctgataaatg
     5041 cttcaataat attgaaaaag gaagagtatg agtattcaac atttccgtgt cgcccttatt
     5101 cccttttttg cggcattttg ccttcctgtt tttgctcacc cagaaacgct ggtgaaagta
     5161 aaagatgctg aagatcagtt gggtgcacga gtgggttaca tcgaactgga tctcaacagc
     5221 ggtaagatcc ttgagagttt tcgccccgaa gaacgttttc caatgatgag cacttttaaa
     5281 gttctgctat gtggcgcggt attatcccgt attgacgccg ggcaagagca actcggtcgc
     5341 cgcatacact attctcagaa tgacttggtt gagtactcac cagtcacaga aaagcatctt
     5401 acggatggca tgacagtaag agaattatgc agtgctgcca taaccatgag tgataacact
     5461 gcggccaact tacttctgac aacgatcgga ggaccgaagg agctaaccgc ttttttgcac
     5521 aacatggggg atcatgtaac tcgccttgat cgttgggaac cggagctgaa tgaagccata
     5581 ccaaacgacg agcgtgacac cacgatgcct gtagcaatgg caacaacgtt gcgcaaacta
     5641 ttaactggcg aactacttac tctagcttcc cggcaacaat taatagactg gatggaggcg
     5701 gataaagttg caggaccact tctgcgctcg gcccttccgg ctggctggtt tattgctgat
     5761 aaatctggag ccggtgagcg tgggtctcgc ggtatcattg cagcactggg gccagatggt
     5821 aagccctccc gtatcgtagt tatctacacg acggggagtc aggcaactat ggatgaacga
     5881 aatagacaga tcgctgagat aggtgcctca ctgattaagc attggtaact gtcagaccaa
     5941 gtttactcat atatacttta gattgattta aaacttcatt tttaatttaa aaggatctag
     6001 gtgaagatcc tttttgataa tctcatgacc aaaatccctt aacgtgagtt ttcgttccac
     6061 tgagcgtcag accccgtaga aaagatcaaa ggatcttctt gagatccttt ttttctgcgc
     6121 gtaatctgct gcttgcaaac aaaaaaacca ccgctaccag cggtggtttg tttgccggat
     6181 caagagctac caactctttt tccgaaggta actggcttca gcagagcgca gataccaaat
     6241 actgttcttc tagtgtagcc gtagttaggc caccacttca agaactctgt agcaccgcct
     6301 acatacctcg ctctgctaat cctgttacca gtggctgctg ccagtggcga taagtcgtgt
     6361 cttaccgggt tggactcaag acgatagtta ccggataagg cgcagcggtc gggctgaacg
     6421 gggggttcgt gcacacagcc cagcttggag cgaacgacct acaccgaact gagataccta
     6481 cagcgtgagc tatgagaaag cgccacgctt cccgaaggga gaaaggcgga caggtatccg
     6541 gtaagcggca gggtcggaac aggagagcgc acgagggagc ttccaggggg aaacgcctgg
     6601 tatctttata gtcctgtcgg gtttcgccac ctctgacttg agcgtcgatt tttgtgatgc
     6661 tcgtcagggg ggcggagcct atggaaaaac gccagcaacg cggccttttt acggttcctg
     6721 gccttttgct ggccttttgc tcacatgttc tttcctgcgt tatcccctga ttctgtggat
     6781 aaccgtatta ccgcctttga gtgagctgat accgctcgcc gcagccgaac gaccgagcgc
     6841 agcgagtcag tgagcgagga agcggaaga
//
