[The description below was written by a language model from this plasmid's Addgene catalogue record and the feature table of its GenBank file.]
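Description:
pTol1-UAS:GtACR2-tdTomato is a 6,869 bp zebrafish transgenesis plasmid built on the pT1UciMP backbone, a Tol1 transposon vector. It is maintained in E. coli as a high-copy plasmid through a ColE1/pUC-type origin and selected with ampicillin via the bla (AmpR) gene. Remnants of a pUC-style lacZ cloning region (CAP site, lac promoter and operator, M13 primer sites) flank the region holding the zebrafish cassette.

The payload is a 2.3 kb insert encoding GtACR2, a light-gated anion channelrhodopsin from the alga Guillardia theta, fused at its C terminus to the red fluorescent protein tdTomato. The opsin sequence was derived from an earlier GtACR2-EYFP plasmid and was introduced by ligation-independent cloning into the NcoI-linearised backbone. Expression is driven by a 14xUAS-E1b promoter, meaning transcription depends on Gal4 supplied by a driver line, so the opsin can be targeted to chosen cell populations. According to the depositor, the cassette also carries a ubiquitin C intron and an ocean pout antifreeze protein terminator, all enclosed between Tol1 arms. Co-injection with Tol1 (not Tol2) transposase mRNA mediates genomic integration. Using Tol1 also keeps the transgene independent of Tol2-based insertions.

The feature table annotates only the bacterial backbone elements and a Kozak consensus at the start of the insert region. The Tol1 arms, UAS promoter, intron, opsin-tdTomato coding sequence and terminator are not annotated. The depositor comment names CoChR as the opsin, apparently a carry-over from a sister construct, since all other fields specify GtACR2. The plasmid belongs to a toolbox of stable zebrafish opsin lines. As an anion channel, GtACR2 is typically used for light-driven neuronal inhibition, with tdTomato reporting expression.
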