Addgene plasmid #124236: pTol1-UAS:GtACR2-tdTomato
Purpose: Zebrafish Tol1 construct for UAS-mediated expression of the optogenetic opsin GtACR2 fused to the red fluorescent protein tdTomato
Depositing lab: Isaac Bianco. Depositing organization: University College London. Publication: A calibrated optogenetic toolbox of stable zebrafish opsin lines. Antinucci P, Dumitrescu A, Deleuze C, Morley HJ, Leung K, Hagley T, Kubo F, Baier H, Bianco IH, Wyart C. Elife. 2020 Mar 27;9. pii: 54937. doi: 10.7554/eLife.54937. PubMed 32216873.
Backbone
  Vector backbone: pT1UciMP
  Backbone manufacturer: from Harold Burgess lab (Addgene Plasmid #62215)
  Backbone size w/o insert (bp): 4548
  Total vector size (bp): 6869
  Modifications to backbone: NcoI linearization before insert cloning
  Vector type: Zebrafish expression
Growth in bacteria
  Bacterial resistance: Ampicillin, 100 μg/mL
  Growth temperature: 37°C
  Growth strain: DH5alpha
  Copy number: High Copy
Gene/Insert
  Gene/Insert name: GtACR2-tdTomato
  Species: Guillardia theta
  Insert size (bp): 2319
  Promoter: 14xUAS-E1b
  Tag / fusion protein: tdTomato (C terminal on insert)
  Cloning method: Ligation Independent Cloning
  Sequencing primers: 5′ TCA GTC GTC CGT TTG TTC CG; 3′ GAG CAG CAA AGC CAT GTA GC
Resource information
  A portion of this plasmid was derived from a plasmid made by: pFUGW-hGtACR2-EYFP (Addgene Plasmid #67877). Natural light-gated anion channels: A family of microbial rhodopsins for advanced optogenetics. Govorunova EG, Sineshchekov OA, Janz R, Liu X, Spudich JL. Science. 2015
Terms and licenses: Academic/Nonprofit Terms; Industry Terms: Not Available to Industry
Depositor comments: Zebrafish Tol1 construct for UAS-mediated expression of the optogenetic opsin CoChR fused to the red fluorescent protein tdTomato. In addition to the opsin gene, it contains tol1 arms, 14xUAS-E1b promoter, ubiquitin C intron, and ocean pout antifreeze protein terminator. Co-inject with Tol1 (not Tol2) transposase mRNA.
How to cite: pTol1-UAS:GtACR2-tdTomato was a gift from Isaac Bianco (Addgene plasmid # 124236 ; http://n2t.net/addgene:124236 ; RRID:Addgene_124236)
